>Addgene plasmid #219057 | SFFV-FOXP1-Brd 81 | addgene full sequence | sequence record 473302 | Addgene NGS Result
ATTTATGCAGAGGCCGAGGCCGCCTCGGCCTCTGAGCTATTCCAGAAGTAGTGAGGAGGCTTTTTTGGAG
GCCTAGGGACGTACCCAATTCGCCCTATAGTGAGTCGTATTACGCGCGCTCACTGGCCGTCGTTTTACAA
CGTCGTGACTGGGAAAACCCTGGCGTTACCCAACTTAATCGCCTTGCAGCACATCCCCCTTTCGCCAGCT
GGCGTAATAGCGAAGAGGCCCGCACCGATCGCCCTTCCCAACAGTTGCGCAGCCTGAATGGCGAATGGG
[124 nt withheld, positions 280-403]
C
[91 nt withheld, positions 405-495]
A
[49 nt withheld, positions 497-545]
CCTTTGACGTTGGAGTCCACGTTCTTT
[37 nt withheld, positions 573-609]
ACCCTATCTCGGTCTATTCTTTTGATTTATAAGGGATTTTGCCGATTTCGGCCTATTGGTTAAAAAATGA
GCTGATTTAACAAAAATTTAACGCGAATTTTAACAAAATATTAACGCTTACAATTTAGGTGGCACTTTTC
GGGGAAATGTGCGCGGAACCCCTATTTGTTTATTTTTCTAAATACATTCAAATATGTATCCGCTCATGAG
ACAATAACCCTGATAAATGCTTCAATAATATTGAAAAAGGAAGAGTATGAGTATTCAACATTTCCGTGTC
GCCCTTATTCCCTTTTTTGCGGCATTTTGCCTTCCTGTTTTTGCTCACCCAGAAACGCTGGTGAAAGTAA
AAGATGCTGAAGATCAGTTGGGTGCACGAGTGGGTTACATCGAACTGGATCTCAACAGCGGTAAGATCCT
TGAGAGTTTTCGCCCCGAAGAACGTTTTCCAATGATGAGCACTTTTAAAGTTCTGCTATGTGGCGCGGTA
TTATCCCGTATTGACGCCGGGCAAGAGCAACTCGGTCGCCGCATACACTATTCTCAGAATGACTTGGTTG
AGTACTCACCAGTCACAGAAAAGCATCTTACGGATGGCATGACAGTAAGAGAATTATGCAGTGCTGCCAT
AACCATGAGTGATAACACTGCGGCCAACTTACTTCTGACAACGATCGGAGGACCGAAGGAGCTAACCGCT
TTTTTGCACAACATGGGGGATCATGTAACTCGCCTTGATCGTTGGGAACCGGAGCTGAATGAAGCCATAC
CAAACGACGAGCGTGACACCACGATGCCTGTAGCAATGGCAACAACGTTGCGCAAACTATTAACTGGCGA
ACTACTTACTCTAGCTTCCCGGCAACAATTAATAGACTGGATGGAGGCGGATAAAGTTGCAGGACCACTT
CTGCGCTCGGCCCTTCCGGCTGGCTGGTTTATTGCTGATAAATCTGGAGCCGGTGAGCGTGGGTCTCGCG
GTATCATTGCAGCACTGGGGCCAGATGGTAAGCCCTCCCGTATCGTAGTTATCTACACGACGGGGAGTCA
GGCAACTATGGATGAACGAAATAGACAGATCGCTGAGATAGGTGCCTCACTGATTAAGCATTGGTAACTG
TCAGACCAAGTTTACTCATATATACTTTAGATTGATTTAAAACTTCATTTTTAATTTAAAAGGATCTAGG
TGAAGATCCTTTTTGATAATCTCATGACCAAAATCCCTTAACGTGAGTTTTCGTTCCACTGAGCGTCAGA
CCCCGTAGAAAAGATCAAAGGATCTTCTTGAGATCCTTTTTTTCTGCGCGTAATCTGCTGCTTGCAAACA
AAAAAACCACCGCTACCAGCGGTGGTTTGTTTGCCGGATCAAGAGCTACCAACTCTTTTTCCGAAGGTAA
CTGGCTTCAGCAGAGCGCAGATACCAAATACTGTTCTTCTAGTGTAGCCGTAGTTAGGCCACCACTTCAA
GAACTCTGTAGCACCGCCTACATACCTCGCTCTGCTAATCCTGTTACCAGTGGCTGCTGCCAGTGGCGAT
AAGTCGTGTCTTACCGGGTTGGACTCAAGACGATAGTTACCGGATAAGGCGCAGCGGTCGGGCTGAACGG
GGGGTTCGTGCACACAGCCCAGCTTGGAGCGAACGACCTACACCGAACTGAGATACCTACAGCGTGAGCT
ATGAGAAAGCGCCACGCTTCCCGAAGGGAGAAAGGCGGACAGGTATCCGGTAAGCGGCAGGGTCGGAACA
GGAGAGCGCACGAGGGAGCTTCCAGGGGGAAACGCCTGGTATCTTTATAGTCCTGTCGGGTTTCGCCACC
TCTGACTTGAGCGTCGATTTTTGTGATGCTCGTCAGGGGGGCGGAGCCTATGGAAAAACGCCAGCAACGC
GGCCTTTTTACGGTTCCTGGCCTTTTGCTGGCCTTTTGCTCACATGTTCTTTCCTGCGTTATCCCCTGAT
TCTGTGGATAACCGTATTACCGCCTTTGAGTGAGCTGATACCGCTCGCCGCAGCCGAACGACCGAGCGCA
GCGAGTCAGTGAGCGAGGAAGCGGAAGAGCGCCCAATACGCAAACCGCCTCTCCCCGCGCGTTGGCCGAT
TCATTAATGCAGCTGGCACGACAGGTTTCCCGACTGGAAAGCGGGCAGTGAGCGCAACGCAATTAATGTG
AGTTAGCTCACTCATTAGGCACCCCAGGCTTTACACTTTATGCTTCCGGCTCGTATGTTGTGTGGAATTG
TGAGCGGATAACAATTTCACACAGGAAACAGCTATGACCATGATTACGCCAAGCGCGCAATTAACCCTCA
CTAAAGGGAACAAAAGCTGGAGCTGCAAGCTTAATGTAGTCTTATGCAATACTCTTGTAGTCTTGCAACA
TGGTAACGATGAGTTAGCAACATGCCTTACAAGGAGAGAAAAAGCACCGTGCATGCCGATTGGTGGAAGT
AAGGTGGTACGATCGTGCCTTATTAGGAAGGCAACAGACGGGTCTGACATGGATTGGACGAACCACTGAA
TTGCCGCATTGCAGAGATATTGTATTTAAGTGCCTAGCTCGATACATAAACGGGTCTCTCTGGTTAGACC
AGATCTGAGCCTGGGAGCTCTCTGGCTAACTAGGGAACCCACTGCTTAAGCCTCAATAAAGCTTGCCTTG
AGTGCTTCAAGTAGTGTGTGCCCGTCTGTTGTGTGACTCTGGTAACTAGAGATCCCTCAGACCCTTTTAG
TCAGTGTGGAAAATCTCTAGCAGTGGCGCCCGAACAGGGACTTGAAAGCGAAAGGGAAACCAGAGGAGCT
CTCTCGACGCAGGACTCGGCTTGCTGAAGCGCGCACGGCAAGAGGCGAGGGGCGGCGACTGGTGAGTACG
CCAAAAATTTTGACTAGCGGAGGCTAGAAGGAGAGAGATGGGTGCGAGAGCGTCAGTATTAAGCGGGGGA
GAATTAGATCGCGATGGGAAAAAATTCGGTTAAGGCCAGGGGGAAAGAAAAAATATAAATTAAAACATAT
AGTATGGGCAAGCAGGGAGCTAGAACGATTCGCAGTTAATCCTGGCCTGTTAGAAACATCAGAAGGCTGT
AGACAAATACTGGGACAGCTACAACCATCCCTTCAGACAGGATCAGAAGAACTTAGATCATTATATAATA
CAGTAGCAACCCTCTATTGTGTGCATCAAAGGATAGAGATAAAAGACACCAAGGAAGCTTTAGACAAGAT
AGAGGAAGAGCAAAACAAAAGTAAGACCACCGCACAGCAAGCGGCCGCTGATCTTCAGACCTGGAGGAGG
AGATATGAGGGACAATTGGAGAAGTGAATTATATAAATATAAAGTAGTAAAAATTGAACCATTAGGAGTA
GCACCCACCAAGGCAAAGAGAAGAGTGGTGCAGAGAGAAAAAAGAGCAGTGGGAATAGGAGCTTTGTTCC
TTGGGTTCTTGGGAGCAGCAGGAAGCACTATGGGCGCAGCGTCAATGACGCTGACGGTACAGGCCAGACA
ATTATTGTCTGGTATAGTGCAGCAGCAGAACAATTTGCTGAGGGCTATTGAGGCGCAACAGCATCTGTTG
CAACTCACAGTCTGGGGCATCAAGCAGCTCCAGGCAAGAATCCTGGCTGTGGAAAGATACCTAAAGGATC
AACAGCTCCTGGGGATTTGGGGTTGCTCTGGAAAACTCATTTGCACCACTGCTGTGCCTTGGAATGCTAG
TTGGAGTAATAAATCTCTGGAACAGATTTGGAATCACACGACCTGGATGGAGTGGGACAGAGAAATTAAC
AATTACACAAGCTTAATACACTCCTTAATTGAAGAATCGCAAAACCAGCAAGAAAAGAATGAACAAGAAT
TATTGGAATTAGATAAATGGGCAAGTTTGTGGAATTGGTTTAACATAACAAATTGGCTGTGGTATATAAA
ATTATTCATAATGATAGTAGGAGGCTTGGTAGGTTTAAGAATAGTTTTTGCTGTACTTTCTATAGTGAAT
AGAGTTAGGCAGGGATATTCACCATTATCGTTTCAGACCCACCTCCCAACCCCGAGGGGACCCGACAGGC
CCGAAGGAATAGAAGAAGAAGGTGGAGAGAGAGACAGAGACAGATCCATTCGATTAGTGAACGGATCTCG
ACGGTATCGGTTAACTTTTAAAAGAAAAGGGGGGATTGGGGGGTACAGTGCAGGGGAAAGAATAGTAGAC
ATAATAGCAACAGACATACAAACTAAAGAATTACAAAAACAAATTACAAAAATTCAAAATTTTATCGATC
ACGAGACTAGCCTCGAGCTGGCTGCAGTAACGCCATTTTGCAAGGCATGGAAAAATACCAAACCAAGAAT
AGAGAAGTTCAGATCAAGGGCGGGTACATGAAAATAGCTAACGTTGGGCCAAACAGGATATCTGCGGTGA
GCAGTTTCGGCCCCGGCCCGGGGCCAAGAACAGATGGTCACCGCAGTTTCGGCCCCGGCCCGAGGCCAAG
AACAGATGGTCCCCAGATATGGCCCAACCCTCAGCAGTTTCTTAAGACCCATCAGATGTTTCCAGGCTCC
CCCAAGGACCTGAAATGACCCTGCGCCTTATTTGAATTAACCAATCAGCCTGCTTCTCGCTTCTGTTCGC
GCGCTTCTGCTTCCCGAGCTCTATAAAAGAGCTCACAACCCCTCACTCGGCGCGCCAGTCCTCCGACAGA
CTGAGTCGGCCGGTCGAATCAAGCTTATCGATACCGTCGACGGATCCGCTAGCCCGCGGTTCGAAATGAT
GCAAGAATCTGGGACTGAGACAAAAAGTAACGGTTCAGCCATCCAGAATGGGTCGGGCGGCAGCAACCAC
TTACTAGAGTGCGGCGGTCTTCGGGAGGGGCGGTCCAACGGAGAGACGCCGGCCGTGGACATCGGGGCAG
CTGACCTCGCCCACGCCCAGCAGCAGCAGCAACAGGCACTTCAGGTGGCAAGACAGCTCCTTCTTCAGCA
GCAACAGCAGCAGCAAGTTAGTGGATTAAAATCTCCCAAGAGGAATGACAAACAACCAGCTCTTCAGGTT
CCCGTGTCAGTGGCTATGATGACACCTCAAGTTATCACTCCCCAGCAAATGCAGCAGATCCTCCAGCAAC
AAGTGCTGAGCCCTCAGCAGCTCCAGGTTCTCCTCCAGCAGCAGCAGGCCCTCATGCTTCAACAGCAGCA
GCTTCAAGAGTTTTATAAAAAACAACAGGAACAGTTGCAGCTTCAACTTTTACAACAACAACATGCTGGA
AAACAGCCTAAAGAGCAACAGCAGGTGGCTACCCAGCAGTTGGCTTTTCAGCAGCAGCTTTTACAGATGC
AGCAGTTACAGCAGCAGCACCTCCTGTCTTTGCAGCGCCAAGGCCTTCTGACAATTCAGCCCGGGCAGCC
TGCCCTTCCCCTTCAACCTCTTGCTCAAGGCATGATTCCAACAGAACTGCAGCAGCTCTGGAAAGAAGTG
ACAAGTGCTCATACTGCAGAAGAAACCACAGGCAACAATCACAGCAGTTTGGATCTGACCACGACATGTG
TCTCCTCCTCTGCACCTTCCAAGACCTCCTTAATAATGAACCCACATGCCTCTACCAATGGACAGCTCTC
AGTCCACACTCCCAAAAGGGAAAGTTTGTCCCATGAGGAGCACCCCCATAGCCATCCTCTCTATGGACAT
GGTGTATGCAAGTGGCCAGGCTGTGAAGCAGTGTGCGAAGATTTCCAATCATTTCTAAAACATCTCAACA
GTGAGCATGCGCTGGACGATAGAAGTACAGCCCAATGTAGAGTACAAATGCAGGTTGTACAGCAGTTAGA
GCTACAGCTTGCAAAAGACAAAGAACGCCTGCAAGCCATGATGACCCACCTGCATGTGAAGTCTACAGAA
CCCAAAGCCGCCCCTCAGCCCTTGAATCTGGTATCAAGTGTCACTCTCTCCAAGTCCGCATCGGAGGCTT
CTCCACAGAGCTTACCTCATACTCCAACGACCCCAACCGCCCCCCTGACTCCCGTCACCCAAGGCCCCTC
TGTCATCACAACCACCAGCATGCACACGGTGGGACCCATCCGCAGGCGGTACTCAGACAAATACAACGTG
CCCATTTCGTCAGCAGATATTGCGCAGAACCAAGAATTTTATAAGAACGCAGAAGTTAGACCACCATTTA
CATATGCATCTTTAATTAGGCAGGCCATTCTCGAATCTCCAGAAAAGCAGCTAACACTAAATGAGATCTA
TAACTGGTTCACACGAATGTTTGCTTACTTCCGACGCAACGCGGCCACGTGGAAGAATGCAGTGCGTCAT
AATCTTAGTCTTCACAAGTGTTTTGTGCGAGTAGAAAACGTTAAAGGGGCAGTATGGACAGTGGATGAAG
TAGAATTCCAAAAACGAAGGCCACAAAAGATCAGTGGTAACCCTTCCCTTATTAAAAACATGCAGAGCAG
CCACGCCTACTGCACACCTCTCAATGCAGCTTTACAGGCTTCAATGGCTGAGAATAGTATACCTCTATAC
ACTACCGCTTCCATGGGAAATCCCACTCTGGGCAACTTAGCCAGCGCAATACGGGAAGAGCTGAACGGGG
CAATGGAGCATACCAACAGCAACGAGAGTGACAGCAGTCCAGGCAGATCTCCTATGCAAGCCGTGCATCC
TGTACACGTCAAAGAAGAGCCCCTCGATCCAGAGGAAGCTGAAGGGCCCCTGTCCTTAGTGACAACAGCC
AACCACAGTCCAGATTTTGACCATGACAGAGATTACGAAGATGAACCAGTAAACGAGGACATGGAGTGAA
CCGGTCGGATCCCCCGGGCTGCAGGAATTCGAGCATCTTACCGCCATTTATTCCCATATTTGTTCTGTTT
TTCTTGATTTGGGTATACATTTAAATGTTAATAAAACAAAATGGTGGGGCAATCATTTACATTTTTAGGG
ATATGTAATTACTAGTTCAGGTGTATTGCCACAAGACAAACATGTTAAGAAACTTTCCCGTTATTTACGC
TCTGTTCCTGTTAATCAACCTCTGGATTACAAAATTTGTGAAAGATTGACTGATATTCTTAACTATGTTG
CTCCTTTTACGCTGTGTGGATATGCTGCTTTAATGCCTCTGTATCATGCTATTGCTTCCCGTACGGCTTT
CGTTTTCTCCTCCTTGTATAAATCCTGGTTGCTGTCTCTTTATGAGGAGTTGTGGCCCGTTGTCCGTCAA
CGTGGCGTGGTGTGCTCTGTGTTTGCTGACGCAACCCCCACTGGCTGGGGCATTGCCACCACCTGTCAAC
TCCTTTCTGGGACTTTCGCTTTCCCCCTCCCGATCGCCACGGCAGAACTCATCGCCGCCTGCCTTGCCCG
CTGCTGGACAGGGGCTAGGTTGCTGGGCACTGATAATTCCGTGGTGTTGTCGGGGAAGCTGACGTCCTTT
GCAATTCGATATCAAGCTGTACCTTCTAGATGTACATTAAACCTAGCGCTTCTAGACCAATGACTTACAA
GGCAGCTGTAGATCTTAGCCACTTTTTAAAAGAAAAGGGGGGACTGGAAGGGCTAATTCACTCCCAACGA
AGACAAGATCTGCTTTTTGCTTGTACTGGGTCTCTCTGGTTAGACCAGATCTGAGCCTGGGAGCTCTCTG
GCTAACTAGGGAACCCACTGCTTAAGCCTCAATAAAGCTTGCCTTGAGTGCTTCAAGTAGTGTGTGCCCG
TCTGTTGTGTGACTCTGGTAACTAGAGATCCCTCAGACCCTTTTAGTCAGTGTGGAAAATCTCTAGCAGT
AGTAGTTCATGTCATCTTATTATTCAGTATTTATAACTTGCAAAGAAATGAATATCAGAGAGTGAGAGGA
ACTTGTTTATTGCAGCTTATAATGGTTACAAATAAAGCAATAGCATCACAAATTTCACAAATAAAGCATT
TTTTTCACTGCATTCTAGTTGTGGTTTGTCCAAACTCATCAATGTATCTTATCATGTCTGGCTCTAGCTA
TCCCGCCCCTAACTCCGCCCATCCCGCCCCTAACTCCGCCCAGTTCCGCCCATTCTCCGCCCCATGGCTG
ACTAATTTTTTTT
Features (pLannotate 1.2.2; 29 found; start..end, strand, type, name):
     94..112     -  promoter       T7 promoter: promoter for bacteriophage T7 RNA polymerase
    120..275     +  CDS            lacZα (fragment): LacZα fragment of β-galactosidase; lacZ fragment
    280..708     +  rep_origin     f1 ori (sequence partly withheld): f1 bacteriophage origin of replication; arrow indicates direction of (+) strand synthesis
    761..865     +  promoter       AmpR promoter: bla
    866..1726    +  CDS            AmpR: β-lactamase; bla; confers resistance to ampicillin, carbenicillin, and related antibiotics
   1897..2485    +  rep_origin     ori: high-copy-number ColE1/pMB1/pBR322/pUC origin of replication
   2668..2760    +  CDS            lacI (fragment): lac repressor; lacI; The lac repressor binds to the lac operator to inhibit transcription in E. coli. This inhibition can be relieved by adding lactose or isopropyl-β-D-thiogalactopyranoside (IPTG).
   2773..2794    +  protein_bind   CAP binding site: CAP binding activates transcription in the presence of cAMP. E. coli catabolite activator protein
   2809..2839    +  promoter       lac promoter: promoter for the E. coli lac operon
   2847..2863    +  protein_bind   lac operator: The lac repressor binds to the lac operator to inhibit transcription in E. coli. This inhibition can be relieved by adding lactose or isopropyl-β-D-thiogalactopyranoside (IPTG). lac repressor encoded by lacI
   2908..2926    +  promoter       T3 promoter: promoter for bacteriophage T3 RNA polymerase
   2954..3180    +  promoter       RSV promoter: Rous sarcoma virus enhancer/promoter
   3181..3361    +  LTR            5' LTR (truncated): truncated 5' long terminal repeat (LTR) from HIV-1
   3408..3533    +  misc_feature   HIV-1 Ψ: packaging signal of human immunodeficiency virus type 1
   3517..3880    +  CDS            HIV-1 gag (fragment): gag protein from human immunodeficiency virus 1; gag
   4026..4259    +  misc_feature   RRE: The Rev response element (RRE) of HIV-1 allows for Rev-dependent mRNA export from the nucleus to the cytoplasm.
   4636..4736    +  CDS            Rev (fragment): human immunodeficiency virus 1 (HIV-1) Rev protein; rev; enhances nuclear export of unspliced and incompletely spliced viral mRNAs
   4755..4872    +  misc_feature   cPPT/CTS: central polypurine tract and central termination sequence of HIV-1
   4906..5307    +  promoter       SFFV promoter: spleen focus-forming virus long terminal repeat (LTR) promoter
   5317..5340    +  misc_feature   MCS (fragment): pBluescript multiple cloning site
   5365..7395    +  CDS            FOXP1: FOXP1_HUMAN - Experimental evidence at protein level: Swiss-Prot protein existence level 1. [Isoform 8]: Involved in transcriptional regulation in embryonic stem cells (ESCs). Stimulates expression of transcription factors that are required for pluripotency and decreases expression of differentiation-associated genes. Has distinct DNA-binding specifities as compared to the canonical form and preferentially binds DNA with the sequence 5'-CGATACAA-3' (or closely related sequences) (PubMed:21924763). Promotes ESC self-renewal and pluripotency (By similarity). From Homo sapiens (Human).
   7406..7431    +  misc_feature   MCS (fragment): pBluescript multiple cloning site
   7431..7490    +  CDS            S (fragment): HBSAG_WHV6 - Experimental evidence at transcript level: Swiss-Prot protein existence level 2. The middle envelope protein plays an important role in the budding of the virion. It is involved in the induction of budding in a nucleocapsid independent way. In this process the majority of envelope proteins bud to form subviral lipoprotein particles of 22 nm of diameter that do not contain a nucleocapsid (By similarity). From Woodchuck hepatitis B virus (isolate w64/pWS23) (WHV).
   7622..8025    +  misc_feature   WPRE: woodchuck hepatitis virus posttranscriptional regulatory element
   8083..8142    +  CDS            nef (fragment): NEF_HV1Z2 - Experimental evidence at protein level: Swiss-Prot protein existence level 1. Extracellular Nef protein targets CD4(+) T-lymphocytes for apoptosis by interacting with CXCR4 surface receptors. From Human immunodeficiency virus type 1 group M subtype D (isolate Z2/CDC-Z34) (HIV-1).
   8144..8377    +  LTR            3' LTR (ΔU3): self-inactivating 3' long terminal repeat (LTR) from HIV-1
   8449..8570    +  polyA_signal   SV40 poly(A) signal: SV40 polyadenylation signal
   8589..8610    +  rep_origin     SV40 ori (fragment): SV40 origin of replication
   8610..73      +  rep_origin     SV40 ori (across the origin): SV40 origin of replication
