[The description below was written by a language model from this plasmid's Addgene catalogue record and pLannotate feature annotations shown in this document.]
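Description:
SFFV-FOXP1-Brd 81 is a lentiviral transfer plasmid of about 8.7 kb, built on the SFFV-MCS backbone, that expresses human FOXP1 together with a construct-specific DNA barcode. It is maintained in E. coli through a high-copy ColE1/pUC-type origin and selected with ampicillin via the bla gene. The backbone also carries an f1 origin and pBluescript-derived remnants (lac promoter/operator, lacZα fragment, T3 and T7 promoters) that play no role in the viral payload.

The viral portion has a third-generation, self-inactivating layout. An RSV promoter fused to a truncated HIV-1 5' LTR drives genomic RNA production in packaging cells. It is followed by the Ψ packaging signal with a partial gag sequence, the Rev response element for Rev-dependent nuclear export, and the cPPT/CTS, which aids transduction. The internal spleen focus-forming virus (SFFV) promoter, which is strong in haematopoietic cells, drives the roughly 2 kb FOXP1 coding sequence, cloned between retained restriction sites in the multiple cloning site. No epitope tag, fluorescent reporter or mammalian selection marker is annotated. A WPRE downstream of the insert enhances transcript stability and expression. According to the depositor, the barcode sits after the WPRE at an XbaI site, although the feature table does not annotate it. That position places it within the expressed transcript ahead of the ΔU3 3' LTR, and an SV40 poly(A) signal and SV40 origin lie beyond the LTR.

The plasmid belongs to a barcoded transcription factor collection made for combinatorial screening in immune cell reprogramming, where the barcode identifies which factor was delivered to a transduced cell.
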