Addgene plasmid #219057: SFFV-FOXP1-Brd 81
Purpose: Transcription factor FOXP1 with a specific barcode assigned.
Depositing lab: Filipe Pereira. Depositing organization: Center for Neuroscience and Cell Biology, University of Coimbra. Publication: A combinatorial transcription factor screening platform for immune cell reprogramming. Kurochkin I, Altman AR, Caiado I, Pertiga-Cabral D, Halitzki E, Minaeva M, Zimmermannova O, Henriques-Oliveira L, Klein D, Nair M, Oliveira D, Cajal LR, Knittel R, Feick C, Ringner M, Martin M, Cirovic B, Pires CF, Rosa FF, Sitnicka E, Theis FJ, Pereira CF. Cell Syst. 2026 Jan 21;17(1):101457. doi: 10.1016/j.cels.2025.101457. Epub 2026 Jan 14. PubMed 41539305.
Backbone
  Vector backbone: SFFV-MCS
  Backbone size w/o insert (bp): 6638
  Vector type: Lentiviral
Growth in bacteria
  Bacterial resistance: Ampicillin, 100 μg/mL
  Growth temperature: 37°C
  Growth strain: NEB Stable
  Copy number: High Copy
Gene/Insert
  Gene/Insert name: FOXP1
  Species: H. sapiens (human)
  Insert size (bp): 2034
  Entrez Gene: FOXP1 (a.k.a. 12CC4, HSPC215, MFH, QRF1, hFKH1B)
  Promoter: The spleen focus-forming virus (SFFV) promoter
  Cloning method: Restriction Enzyme; 5′ cloning site Bsp119I (not destroyed); 3′ cloning site BstHI (not destroyed)
Terms and licenses: Academic/Nonprofit Terms; Industry Terms: Not Available to Industry
Depositor comments: Barcode sequence cloned into XbaI restriction site. Design of plasmid is as follows: SFFV-[TF sequence]-WPRE-[Barcode sequence].
How to cite: SFFV-FOXP1-Brd 81 was a gift from Filipe Pereira (Addgene plasmid # 219057 ; http://n2t.net/addgene:219057 ; RRID:Addgene_219057)
