>Addgene plasmid #219057 | SFFV-FOXP1-Brd 81 | depositor partial sequence | sequence record 427651 | TF ORF
ATGATGCAAGAATCTGGGACTGAGACAAAAAGTAACGGTTCAGCCATCCAGAATGGGTCGGGCGGCAGCA
ACCACTTACTAGAGTGCGGCGGTCTTCGGGAGGGGCGGTCCAACGGAGAGACGCCGGCCGTGGACATCGG
GGCAGCTGACCTCGCCCACGCCCAGCAGCAGCAGCAACAGGCACTTCAGGTGGCAAGACAGCTCCTTCTT
CAGCAGCAACAGCAGCAGCAAGTTAGTGGATTAAAATCTCCCAAGAGGAATGACAAACAACCAGCTCTTC
AGGTTCCCGTGTCAGTGGCTATGATGACACCTCAAGTTATCACTCCCCAGCAAATGCAGCAGATCCTCCA
GCAACAAGTGCTGAGCCCTCAGCAGCTCCAGGTTCTCCTCCAGCAGCAGCAGGCCCTCATGCTTCAACAG
CAGCAGCTTCAAGAGTTTTATAAAAAACAACAGGAACAGTTGCAGCTTCAACTTTTACAACAACAACATG
CTGGAAAACAGCCTAAAGAGCAACAGCAGGTGGCTACCCAGCAGTTGGCTTTTCAGCAGCAGCTTTTACA
GATGCAGCAGTTACAGCAGCAGCACCTCCTGTCTTTGCAGCGCCAAGGCCTTCTGACAATTCAGCCCGGG
CAGCCTGCCCTTCCCCTTCAACCTCTTGCTCAAGGCATGATTCCAACAGAACTGCAGCAGCTCTGGAAAG
AAGTGACAAGTGCTCATACTGCAGAAGAAACCACAGGCAACAATCACAGCAGTTTGGATCTGACCACGAC
ATGTGTCTCCTCCTCTGCACCTTCCAAGACCTCCTTAATAATGAACCCACATGCCTCTACCAATGGACAG
CTCTCAGTCCACACTCCCAAAAGGGAAAGTTTGTCCCATGAGGAGCACCCCCATAGCCATCCTCTCTATG
GACATGGTGTATGCAAGTGGCCAGGCTGTGAAGCAGTGTGCGAAGATTTCCAATCATTTCTAAAACATCT
CAACAGTGAGCATGCGCTGGACGATAGAAGTACAGCCCAATGTAGAGTACAAATGCAGGTTGTACAGCAG
TTAGAGCTACAGCTTGCAAAAGACAAAGAACGCCTGCAAGCCATGATGACCCACCTGCATGTGAAGTCTA
CAGAACCCAAAGCCGCCCCTCAGCCCTTGAATCTGGTATCAAGTGTCACTCTCTCCAAGTCCGCATCGGA
GGCTTCTCCACAGAGCTTACCTCATACTCCAACGACCCCAACCGCCCCCCTGACTCCCGTCACCCAAGGC
CCCTCTGTCATCACAACCACCAGCATGCACACGGTGGGACCCATCCGCAGGCGGTACTCAGACAAATACA
ACGTGCCCATTTCGTCAGCAGATATTGCGCAGAACCAAGAATTTTATAAGAACGCAGAAGTTAGACCACC
ATTTACATATGCATCTTTAATTAGGCAGGCCATTCTCGAATCTCCAGAAAAGCAGCTAACACTAAATGAG
ATCTATAACTGGTTCACACGAATGTTTGCTTACTTCCGACGCAACGCGGCCACGTGGAAGAATGCAGTGC
GTCATAATCTTAGTCTTCACAAGTGTTTTGTGCGAGTAGAAAACGTTAAAGGGGCAGTATGGACAGTGGA
TGAAGTAGAATTCCAAAAACGAAGGCCACAAAAGATCAGTGGTAACCCTTCCCTTATTAAAAACATGCAG
AGCAGCCACGCCTACTGCACACCTCTCAATGCAGCTTTACAGGCTTCAATGGCTGAGAATAGTATACCTC
TATACACTACCGCTTCCATGGGAAATCCCACTCTGGGCAACTTAGCCAGCGCAATACGGGAAGAGCTGAA
CGGGGCAATGGAGCATACCAACAGCAACGAGAGTGACAGCAGTCCAGGCAGATCTCCTATGCAAGCCGTG
CATCCTGTACACGTCAAAGAAGAGCCCCTCGATCCAGAGGAAGCTGAAGGGCCCCTGTCCTTAGTGACAA
CAGCCAACCACAGTCCAGATTTTGACCATGACAGAGATTACGAAGATGAACCAGTAAACGAGGACATGGA
GTGA
