>Addgene plasmid #219057 | SFFV-FOXP1-Brd 81 | depositor partial sequence | sequence record 427652 | Barcode sequence
TGTACATTAAACCTAGCGCT
